Addgene plasmid #128109: pCAG-HA-Nrxn1α-LNS5
Purpose: Express HA tagged Nrxn1α-LNS5
Depositing lab: Huda Zoghbi. Depositing organization: Baylor College of Medicine. Publication: Neurexophilin4 is a selectively expressed alpha-neurexin ligand that modulates specific cerebellar synapses and motor functions. Meng X, McGraw CM, Wang W, Jing J, Yeh SY, Wang L, Lopez J, Brown AM, Lin T, Chen W, Xue M, Sillitoe RV, Jiang X, Zoghbi HY. Elife. 2019 Sep 16;8. pii: 46773. doi: 10.7554/eLife.46773. PubMed 31524598.
Backbone
  Vector backbone: pCAGGS
  Backbone manufacturer: Addgene Plasmid #58266
  Backbone size w/o insert (bp): 4869
  Total vector size (bp): 5679
  Vector type: Mammalian Expression
Growth in bacteria
  Bacterial resistance: Ampicillin, 100 μg/mL
  Growth temperature: 37°C
  Growth strain: DH5alpha
  Copy number: Unknown
Gene/Insert
  Gene/Insert name: Nrxn1a-LNS5 (alt name: Nrxn1a LNS5 domain)
  Species: R. norvegicus (rat)
  Insert size (bp): 819
  Entrez Gene: Nrxn1 (a.k.a. Nrxn1b)
  Promoter: CAG
  Tag / fusion protein: HA (N terminal on insert)
  Cloning method: Gibson Cloning
  Sequencing primers: 5′ pCAG-F (5'-GCAACGTGCTGGTTATTGTG-3'); 3′ Bglob-pA-R (5'-TTTTGGCAGAGGGAAAAAGA-3'); pCAG_rev_seq (5'-CAGCCACCACCTTCTGATAG-3')
Terms and licenses: Academic/Nonprofit Terms; Industry Terms: Not Available to Industry
How to cite: pCAG-HA-Nrxn1α-LNS5 was a gift from Huda Zoghbi (Addgene plasmid # 128109 ; http://n2t.net/addgene:128109 ; RRID:Addgene_128109)
