[The description below was written by a language model from this plasmid's Addgene catalogue record and pLannotate feature annotations shown in this document.]
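Description:
pCAG-HA-Nrxn1α-LNS5 is a mammalian expression plasmid built on the pCAGGS backbone that drives expression of an HA-tagged fragment of rat neurexin-1α, its fifth LNS (laminin/neurexin/sex-hormone-binding globulin, or laminin G-like) domain. It is propagated in E. coli through a high-copy ColE1/pUC-type origin and selected with ampicillin via the β-lactamase gene and its own promoter. The backbone also carries remnants of lac regulatory elements and an SV40 origin of replication, which can support episomal amplification in cells expressing SV40 large T antigen. The record lists no mammalian selection marker, so the plasmid is suited mainly to transient transfection.

The expression cassette uses the composite CAG promoter, annotated as the CMV immediate-early enhancer, the chicken β-actin promoter and a chimeric β-actin/β-globin intron, which together give strong, broadly active transcription. Downstream of a residual multiple cloning site, the annotation detects a short neuroligin-1–derived coding fragment immediately ahead of the neurexin-1 fragment. Its position suggests it may supply an N-terminal leader such as a signal peptide, but the record does not state its function. The HA epitope is catalogued as N-terminal to the insert but is not separately annotated; a short unannotated gap lies between the two fragments. Rabbit β-globin sequences and the β-globin polyadenylation signal terminate the transcript. The two sequence records (about 5.56 kb each) agree in feature content and are slightly shorter than the catalogued total size. The associated study concerns neurexophilin-4 as an α-neurexin ligand, so this single-domain construct plausibly serves to map which neurexin domains mediate ligand binding, with the HA tag allowing detection or pull-down.
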