Features (pLannotate 1.2.2; 20 found; start..end, strand, type, name):
      1..380     +  enhancer       CMV enhancer: human cytomegalovirus immediate early enhancer
    382..655     +  promoter       chicken β-actin promoter: No description available
    656..1672    +  intron         chimeric intron: chimera between introns from chicken β-actin and rabbit β-globin
   1670..1726    +  CDS            HBB (fragment): HBB_LEPEU - Experimental evidence at protein level: Swiss-Prot protein existence level 1. Involved in oxygen transport from the lung to the various peripheral tissues. From Lepus europaeus (European hare).
   1733..1769    +  misc_feature   MCS (fragment): multiple cloning site
   1776..1916    +  CDS            Nlgn1 (fragment): NLGN1_MOUSE - Also known as Kiaa1070. Experimental evidence at protein level: Swiss-Prot protein existence level 1. Cell surface protein involved in cell-cell-interactions via its interactions with neurexin family members. Plays a role in synapse function and synaptic signal transmission, and probably mediates its effects by recruiting and clustering other synaptic proteins. May promote the initial formation of synapses, but is not essential for this. In vitro, triggers the de novo formation of presynaptic structures. May be involved in specification of excitatory synapses. Required to maintai
   1947..2477    +  CDS            NRXN1 (fragment): NRX1A_HUMAN - Also known as KIAA0578. Experimental evidence at protein level: Swiss-Prot protein existence level 1. Cell surface protein involved in cell-cell-interactions, exocytosis of secretory granules and regulation of signal transmission. Function is isoform-specific. Alpha-type isoforms have a long N- terminus with six laminin G-like domains and play an important role in synaptic signal transmission. Alpha-type isoforms play a role in the regulation of calcium channel activity and Ca(2+)-triggered neurotransmitter release at synapses and at neuromuscular junctions. They play an importan
   2485..2568    +  CDS            HBB (fragment): HBB_PONPY - Experimental evidence at transcript level: Swiss-Prot protein existence level 2. Involved in oxygen transport from the lung to the various peripheral tissues. From Pongo pygmaeus (Bornean orangutan).
   2639..2694    +  polyA_signal   β-globin poly(A) signal: rabbit β-globin polyadenylation signal (Gil and Proudfoot, 1987)
   3079..3095    -  protein_bind   lac operator: The lac repressor binds to the lac operator to inhibit transcription in E. coli. This inhibition can be relieved by adding lactose or isopropyl-β-D-thiogalactopyranoside (IPTG). lac repressor encoded by lacI
   3103..3133    -  promoter       lac promoter: promoter for the E. coli lac operon
   3148..3169    -  protein_bind   CAP binding site: CAP binding activates transcription in the presence of cAMP. E. coli catabolite activator protein
   3182..3221    -  CDS            lacI (fragment): lac repressor; lacI; The lac repressor binds to the lac operator to inhibit transcription in E. coli. This inhibition can be relieved by adding lactose or isopropyl-β-D-thiogalactopyranoside (IPTG).
   3228..3250    +  promoter       SV40 promoter (fragment): SV40 enhancer and early promoter
   3274..3409    +  rep_origin     SV40 ori: SV40 origin of replication
   3429..3563    +  polyA_signal   SV40 poly(A) signal: SV40 polyadenylation signal
   3565..3619    -  CDS            lacI (fragment): lac repressor; lacI; The lac repressor binds to the lac operator to inhibit transcription in E. coli. This inhibition can be relieved by adding lactose or isopropyl-β-D-thiogalactopyranoside (IPTG).
   3802..4390    -  rep_origin     ori: high-copy-number ColE1/pMB1/pBR322/pUC origin of replication
   4561..5421    -  CDS            AmpR: β-lactamase; bla; confers resistance to ampicillin, carbenicillin, and related antibiotics
   5422..5526    -  promoter       AmpR promoter: bla
>Addgene plasmid #128109 | pCAG-HA-Nrxn1α-LNS5 | addgene full sequence | sequence record 248767 | Addgene NGS Result
GACATTGATTATTGACTAGTTATTAATAGTAATCAATTACGGGGTCATTAGTTCATAGCCCATATATGGA
GTTCCGCGTTACATAACTTACGGTAAATGGCCCGCCTGGCTGACCGCCCAACGACCCCCGCCCATTGACG
TCAATAATGACGTATGTTCCCATAGTAACGCCAATAGGGACTTTCCATTGACGTCAATGGGTGGAGTATT
TACGGTAAACTGCCCACTTGGCAGTACATCAAGTGTATCATATGCCAAGTACGCCCCCTATTGACGTCAA
TGACGGTAAATGGCCCGCCTGGCATTATGCCCAGTACATGACCTTATGGGACTTTCCTACTTGGCAGTAC
ATCTACGTATTAGTCATCGCTATTACCATGGTCGAGGTGAGCCCCACGTTCTGCTTCACTCTCCCCATCT
CCCCCCCCTCCCCACCCCCAATTTTGTATTTATTTATTTTTTAATTATTTTGTGCAGCGATGGGGGCGGG
GGGGGGGGGCGCGCGCCAGGCGGGGCGGGGCGGGGCGAGGGGCGGGGCGGGGCGAGGCGGAGAGGTGCGG
CGGCAGCCAATCAGAGCGGCGCGCTCCGAAAGTTTCCTTTTATGGCGAGGCGGCGGCGGCGGCGGCCCTA
TAAAAAGCGAAGCGCGCGGCGGGCGGGAGTCGCTGCGCGCTGCCTTCGCCCCGTGCCCCGCTCCGCCGCC
GCCTCGCGCCGCCCGCCCCGGCTCTGACTGACCGCGTTACTCCCACAGGTGAGCGGGCGGGACGGCCCTT
CTCCTCCGGGCTGTAATTAGCGCTTGGTTTAATGACGGCTTGTTTCTTTTCTGTGGCTGCGTGAAAGCCT
TGAGGGGCTCCGGGAGGGCCCTTTGTGCGGGGGGAGCGGCTCGGGGGGTGCGTGCGTGTGTGTGTGCGTG
GGGAGCGCCGCGTGCGGCTCCGCGCTGCCCGGCGGCTGTGAGCGCTGCGGGCGCGGCGCGGGGCTTTGTG
CGCTCCGCAGTGTGCGCGAGGGGAGCGCGGCCGGGGGCGGTGCCCCGCGGTGCGGGGGGGGCTGCGAGGG
GAACAAAGGCTGCGTGCGGGGTGTGTGCGTGGGGGGGTGAGCAGGGGGTGTGGGCGCGTCGGTCGGGCTG
CAACCCCCCCTGCACCCCCCTCCCCGAGTTGCTGAGCACGGCCCGGCTTCGGGTGCGGGGCTCCGTACGG
GGCGTGGCGCGGGGCTCGCCGTGCCGGGCGGGGGGTGGCGGCAGGTGGGGGTGCCGGGCGGGGCGGGGCC
GCCTCGGGCCGGGGAGGGCTCGGGGGAGGGGCGCGGCGGCCCCCGGAGCGCCGGCGGCTGTCGAGGCGCG
GCGAGCCGCAGCCATTGCCTTTTATGGTAATCGTGCGAGAGGGCGCAGGGACTTCCTTTGTCCCAAATCT
GTGCGGAGCCGAAATCTGGGAGGCGCCGCCGCACCCCCTCTAGCGGGCGCGGGGCGAAGCGGTGCGGCGC
CGGCAGGAAGGAAATGGGCGGGGAGGGCCTTCGTGCGTCGCCGCGCCGCCGTCCCCTTCTCCCTCTCCAG
CCTCGGGGCTGTCCGCGGGGGGACGGCTGCCTTCGGGGGGGACGGGGCAGGGCGGGGTTCGGCTTCTGGC
GTGTGACCGGCGGCTCTAGAGCCTCTGCTAACCATGTTCATGCCTTCTTCTTTTTCCTACAGCTCCTGGG
CAACGTGCTGGTTATTGTGCTGTCTCATCATTTTGGCAAAGAATTCGCGGCCGCTAGCGCTACCGGACTC
AGATCTCGAGCTCAAGCTTGGGACCATGGCACTTCCCAGATGCATGTGGCCAAATTATGTTTGGAGAGCT
ATGATGGCATGTGTGGTCCACAGGGGATCCGGTGCCCCATTGACTCTCTGCTTGTTGGGATGTTTGCTAC
AGACTTTTCACGTACTCTCTCAAAAGTATCCATACGACGTTCCGGACTACGCAACTAGTGATCCTGTCAC
CTTCAAGACCAAATCAAGCTATGTTGCCTTAGCTACATTGCAAGCCTACACTTCTATGCATCTATTTTTC
CAATTCAAGACAACATCCCTAGATGGACTAATTCTGTATAACAGTGGGGATGGAAATGACTTTATTGTGG
TTGAATTAGTTAAAGGGTACTTACATTATGTGTTTGACTTGGGAAATGGTGCTAACCTCATCAAAGGGAG
CTCAAACAAACCACTCAACGACAATCAGTGGCACAATGTGATGATTTCAAGGGACACCAGCAATCTCCAC
ACAGTAAAGATCGACACAAAAATCACAACACAAATCACTGCGGGAGCCAGAAACTTAGACCTCAAGAGTG
ACTTGTATATTGGAGGAGTGGCTAAAGAAACATACAAATCGTTGCCGAAACTGGTCCATGCTAAAGAAGG
CTTTCAAGGTTGCCTGGCATCTGTGGACTTGAATGGCAGGCTTCCAGACCTCATATCTGATGCTCTTTTC
TGCAATGGGCAAATTGAGAGAGGATGCTAACCGGGGAGCTCAATTCACTCCTCAGGTGCAGGCTGCCTAT
CAGAAGGTGGTGGCTGGTGTGGCCAATGCCCTGGCTCACAAATACCACTGAGATCTTTTTCCCTCTGCCA
AAAATTATGGGGACATCATGAAGCCCCTTGAGCATCTGACTTCTGGCTAATAAAGGAAATTTATTTTCAT
TGCAATAGTGTGTTGGAATTTTTTGTGTCTCTCACTCGGAAGGACATATGGGAGGGCAAATCATTTAAAA
CATCAGAATGAGTATTTGGTTTAGAGTTTGGCAACATATGCCCATATGCTGGCTGCCATGAACAAAGGTT
GGCTATAAAGAGGTCATCAGTATATGAAACAGCCCCCTGCTGTCCATTCCTTATTCCATAGAAAAGCCTT
GACTTGAGGTTAGATTTTTTTTATATTTTGTTTTGTGTTATTTTTTTCTTTAACATCCCTAAAATTTTCC
TTACATGTTTTACTAGCCAGATTTTTCCTCCTCTCCTGACTACTCCCAGTCATAGCTGTCCCTCTTCTCT
TATGGAGATCCCTCGACCTGCAGCCCAAGCTTGGCGTAATCATGGTCATAGCTGTTTCCTGTGTGAAATT
GTTATCCGCTCACAATTCCACACAACATACGAGCCGGAAGCATAAAGTGTAAAGCCTGGGGTGCCTAATG
AGTGAGCTAACTCACATTAATTGCGTTGCGCTCACTGCCCGCTTTCCAGTCGGGAAACCTGTCGTGCCAG
CGGATCCGCATCTCAATTAGTCAGCAACCATAGTCCCGCCCCTAACTCCGCCCATCCCGCCCCTAACTCC
GCCCAGTTCCGCCCATTCTCCGCCCCATGGCTGACTAATTTTTTTTATTTATGCAGAGGCCGAGGCCGCC
TCGGCCTCTGAGCTATTCCAGAAGTAGTGAGGAGGCTTTTTTGGAGGCCTAGGCTTTTGCAAAAAGCTAA
CTTGTTTATTGCAGCTTATAATGGTTACAAATAAAGCAATAGCATCACAAATTTCACAAATAAAGCATTT
TTTTCACTGCATTCTAGTTGTGGTTTGTCCAAACTCATCAATGTATCTTATCATGTCTGGATCCGCTGCA
TTAATGAATCGGCCAACGCGCGGGGAGAGGCGGTTTGCGTATTGGGCGCTCTTCCGCTTCCTCGCTCACT
GACTCGCTGCGCTCGGTCGTTCGGCTGCGGCGAGCGGTATCAGCTCACTCAAAGGCGGTAATACGGTTAT
CCACAGAATCAGGGGATAACGCAGGAAAGAACATGTGAGCAAAAGGCCAGCAAAAGGCCAGGAACCGTAA
AAAGGCCGCGTTGCTGGCGTTTTTCCATAGGCTCCGCCCCCCTGACGAGCATCACAAAAATCGACGCTCA
AGTCAGAGGTGGCGAAACCCGACAGGACTATAAAGATACCAGGCGTTTCCCCCTGGAAGCTCCCTCGTGC
GCTCTCCTGTTCCGACCCTGCCGCTTACCGGATACCTGTCCGCCTTTCTCCCTTCGGGAAGCGTGGCGCT
TTCTCATAGCTCACGCTGTAGGTATCTCAGTTCGGTGTAGGTCGTTCGCTCCAAGCTGGGCTGTGTGCAC
GAACCCCCCGTTCAGCCCGACCGCTGCGCCTTATCCGGTAACTATCGTCTTGAGTCCAACCCGGTAAGAC
ACGACTTATCGCCACTGGCAGCAGCCACTGGTAACAGGATTAGCAGAGCGAGGTATGTAGGCGGTGCTAC
AGAGTTCTTGAAGTGGTGGCCTAACTACGGCTACACTAGAAGAACAGTATTTGGTATCTGCGCTCTGCTG
AAGCCAGTTACCTTCGGAAAAAGAGTTGGTAGCTCTTGATCCGGCAAACAAACCACCGCTGGTAGCGGTG
GTTTTTTTGTTTGCAAGCAGCAGATTACGCGCAGAAAAAAAGGATCTCAAGAAGATCCTTTGATCTTTTC
TACGGGGTCTGACGCTCAGTGGAACGAAAACTCACGTTAAGGGATTTTGGTCATGAGATTATCAAAAAGG
ATCTTCACCTAGATCCTTTTAAATTAAAAATGAAGTTTTAAATCAATCTAAAGTATATATGAGTAAACTT
GGTCTGACAGTTACCAATGCTTAATCAGTGAGGCACCTATCTCAGCGATCTGTCTATTTCGTTCATCCAT
AGTTGCCTGACTCCCCGTCGTGTAGATAACTACGATACGGGAGGGCTTACCATCTGGCCCCAGTGCTGCA
ATGATACCGCGAGACCCACGCTCACCGGCTCCAGATTTATCAGCAATAAACCAGCCAGCCGGAAGGGCCG
AGCGCAGAAGTGGTCCTGCAACTTTATCCGCCTCCATCCAGTCTATTAATTGTTGCCGGGAAGCTAGAGT
AAGTAGTTCGCCAGTTAATAGTTTGCGCAACGTTGTTGCCATTGCTACAGGCATCGTGGTGTCACGCTCG
TCGTTTGGTATGGCTTCATTCAGCTCCGGTTCCCAACGATCAAGGCGAGTTACATGATCCCCCATGTTGT
GCAAAAAAGCGGTTAGCTCCTTCGGTCCTCCGATCGTTGTCAGAAGTAAGTTGGCCGCAGTGTTATCACT
CATGGTTATGGCAGCACTGCATAATTCTCTTACTGTCATGCCATCCGTAAGATGCTTTTCTGTGACTGGT
GAGTACTCAACCAAGTCATTCTGAGAATAGTGTATGCGGCGACCGAGTTGCTCTTGCCCGGCGTCAATAC
GGGATAATACCGCGCCACATAGCAGAACTTTAAAAGTGCTCATCATTGGAAAACGTTCTTCGGGGCGAAA
ACTCTCAAGGATCTTACCGCTGTTGAGATCCAGTTCGATGTAACCCACTCGTGCACCCAACTGATCTTCA
GCATCTTTTACTTTCACCAGCGTTTCTGGGTGAGCAAAAACAGGAAGGCAAAATGCCGCAAAAAAGGGAA
TAAGGGCGACACGGAAATGTTGAATACTCATACTCTTCCTTTTTCAATATTATTGAAGCATTTATCAGGG
TTATTGTCTCATGAGCGGATACATATTTGAATGTATTTAGAAAAATAAACAAATAGGGGTTCCGCGCACA
TTTCCCCGAAAAGTGCCACCTGGGTC
