Features (pLannotate 1.2.2; 20 found; start..end, strand, type, name):
    368..645     +  promoter       chicken β-actin promoter: No description available
    647..1664    +  intron         chimeric intron: chimera between introns from chicken β-actin and rabbit β-globin
   1662..1718    +  CDS            HBB (fragment): HBB_LEPEU - Experimental evidence at protein level: Swiss-Prot protein existence level 1. Involved in oxygen transport from the lung to the various peripheral tissues. From Lepus europaeus (European hare).
   1725..1761    +  misc_feature   MCS (fragment): multiple cloning site
   1768..1908    +  CDS            Nlgn1 (fragment): NLGN1_MOUSE - Also known as Kiaa1070. Experimental evidence at protein level: Swiss-Prot protein existence level 1. Cell surface protein involved in cell-cell-interactions via its interactions with neurexin family members. Plays a role in synapse function and synaptic signal transmission, and probably mediates its effects by recruiting and clustering other synaptic proteins. May promote the initial formation of synapses, but is not essential for this. In vitro, triggers the de novo formation of presynaptic structures. May be involved in specification of excitatory synapses. Required to maintai
   1939..2469    +  CDS            NRXN1 (fragment): NRX1A_HUMAN - Also known as KIAA0578. Experimental evidence at protein level: Swiss-Prot protein existence level 1. Cell surface protein involved in cell-cell-interactions, exocytosis of secretory granules and regulation of signal transmission. Function is isoform-specific. Alpha-type isoforms have a long N- terminus with six laminin G-like domains and play an important role in synaptic signal transmission. Alpha-type isoforms play a role in the regulation of calcium channel activity and Ca(2+)-triggered neurotransmitter release at synapses and at neuromuscular junctions. They play an importan
   2477..2560    +  CDS            HBB (fragment): HBB_PONPY - Experimental evidence at transcript level: Swiss-Prot protein existence level 2. Involved in oxygen transport from the lung to the various peripheral tissues. From Pongo pygmaeus (Bornean orangutan).
   2631..2686    +  polyA_signal   β-globin poly(A) signal: rabbit β-globin polyadenylation signal (Gil and Proudfoot, 1987)
   3071..3087    -  protein_bind   lac operator: The lac repressor binds to the lac operator to inhibit transcription in E. coli. This inhibition can be relieved by adding lactose or isopropyl-β-D-thiogalactopyranoside (IPTG). lac repressor encoded by lacI
   3095..3125    -  promoter       lac promoter: promoter for the E. coli lac operon
   3140..3161    -  protein_bind   CAP binding site: CAP binding activates transcription in the presence of cAMP. E. coli catabolite activator protein
   3174..3213    -  CDS            lacI (fragment): lac repressor; lacI; The lac repressor binds to the lac operator to inhibit transcription in E. coli. This inhibition can be relieved by adding lactose or isopropyl-β-D-thiogalactopyranoside (IPTG).
   3220..3242    +  promoter       SV40 promoter (fragment): SV40 enhancer and early promoter
   3266..3401    +  rep_origin     SV40 ori: SV40 origin of replication
   3421..3555    +  polyA_signal   SV40 poly(A) signal: SV40 polyadenylation signal
   3557..3611    -  CDS            lacI (fragment): lac repressor; lacI; The lac repressor binds to the lac operator to inhibit transcription in E. coli. This inhibition can be relieved by adding lactose or isopropyl-β-D-thiogalactopyranoside (IPTG).
   3794..4382    -  rep_origin     ori: high-copy-number ColE1/pMB1/pBR322/pUC origin of replication
   4553..5413    -  CDS            AmpR: β-lactamase; bla; confers resistance to ampicillin, carbenicillin, and related antibiotics
   5414..5518    -  promoter       AmpR promoter: bla
   5549..366     +  enhancer       CMV enhancer (across the origin): human cytomegalovirus immediate early enhancer
>Addgene plasmid #128109 | pCAG-HA-Nrxn1α-LNS5 | depositor full sequence | sequence record 248784 | Nrxn1a LSN5 domain
ACTAGTTATTAATAGTAATCAATTACGGGGTCATTAGTTCATAGCCCATATATGGAGTTCCGCGTTACAT
AACTTACGGTAAATGGCCCGCCTGGCTGACCGCCCAACGACCCCCGCCCATTGACGTCAATAATGACGTA
TGTTCCCATAGTAACGCCAATAGGGACTTTCCATTGACGTCAATGGGTGGAGTATTTACGGTAAACTGCC
CACTTGGCAGTACATCAAGTGTATCATATGCCAAGTACGCCCCCTATTGACGTCAATGACGGTAAATGGC
CCGCCTGGCATTATGCCCAGTACATGACCTTATGGGACTTTCCTACTTGGCAGTACATCTACGTATTAGT
CATCGCTATTACCATGGTCGAGGTGAGCCCCACGTTCTGCTTCACTCTCCCCATCTCCCCCCCCTCCCCA
CCCCCAATTTTGTATTTATTTATTTTTTAATTATTTTGTGCAGCGATGGGGGCGGGGGGGGGGGGGGGGC
GCGCGCCAGGCGGGGCGGGGCGGGGCGAGGGGCGGGGCGGGGCGAGGCGGAGAGGTGCGGCGGCAGCCAA
TCAGAGCGGCGCGCTCCGAAAGTTTCCTTTTATGGCGAGGCGGCGGCGGCGGCGGCCCTATAAAAAGCGA
AGCGCGCGGCGGGCGGGGAGTCGCTGCGACGCTGCCTTCGCCCCGTGCCCCGCTCCGCCGCCGCCTCGCG
CCGCCCGCCCCGGCTCTGACTGACCGCGTTACTCCCACAGGTGAGCGGGCGGGACGGCCCTTCTCCTCCG
GGCTGTAATTAGCGCTTGGTTTAATGACGGCTTGTTTCTTTTCTGTGGCTGCGTGAAAGCCTTGAGGGGC
TCCGGGAGGGCCCTTTGTGCGGGGGGAGCGGCTCGGGGGGTGCGTGCGTGTGTGTGTGCGTGGGGAGCGC
CGCGTGCGGCTCCGCGCTGCCCGGCGGCTGTGAGCGCTGCGGGCGCGGCGCGGGGCTTTGTGCGCTCCGC
AGTGTGCGCGAGGGGAGCGCGGCCGGGGGCGGTGCCCCGCGGTGCGGGGGGGGCTGCGAGGGGAACAAAG
GCTGCGTGCGGGGTGTGTGCGTGGGGGGGTGAGCAGGGGGTGTGGGCGCGTCGGTCGGGCTGCAACCCCC
CCTGCACCCCCCTCCCCGAGTTGCTGAGCACGGCCCGGCTTCGGGTGCGGGGCTCCGTACGGGGCGTGGC
GCGGGGCTCGCCGTGCCGGGCGGGGGGTGGCGGCAGGTGGGGGTGCCGGGCGGGGCGGGGCCGCCTCGGG
CCGGGGAGGGCTCGGGGGAGGGGCGCGGCGGCCCCCGGAGCGCCGGCGGCTGTCGAGGCGCGGCGAGCCG
CAGCCATTGCCTTTTATGGTAATCGTGCGAGAGGGCGCAGGGACTTCCTTTGTCCCAAATCTGTGCGGAG
CCGAAATCTGGGAGGCGCCGCCGCACCCCCTCTAGCGGGCGCGGGGCGAAGCGGTGCGGCGCCGGCAGGA
AGGAAATGGGCGGGGAGGGCCTTCGTGCGTCGCCGCGCCGCCGTCCCCTTCTCCCTCTCCAGCCTCGGGG
CTGTCCGCGGGGGGACGGCTGCCTTCGGGGGGGACGGGGCAGGGCGGGGTTCGGCTTCTGGCGTGTGACC
GGCGGCTCTAGAGCCTCTGCTAACCATGTTCATGCCTTCTTCTTTTTCCTACAGCTCCTGGGCAACGTGC
TGGTTATTGTGCTGTCTCATCATTTTGGCAAAGAATTCGCGGCCGCTAGCGCTACCGGACTCAGATCTCG
AGCTCAAGCTTGGGACCATGGCACTTCCCAGATGCATGTGGCCAAATTATGTTTGGAGAGCTATGATGGC
ATGTGTGGTCCACAGGGGATCCGGTGCCCCATTGACTCTCTGCTTGTTGGGATGTTTGCTACAGACTTTT
CACGTACTCTCTCAAAAGTATCCATACGACGTTCCGGACTACGCAACTAGTGATCCTGTCACCTTCAAGA
CCAAATCAAGCTATGTTGCCTTAGCTACATTGCAAGCCTACACTTCTATGCATCTATTTTTCCAATTCAA
GACAACATCCCTAGATGGACTAATTCTGTATAACAGTGGGGATGGAAATGACTTTATTGTGGTTGAATTA
GTTAAAGGGTACTTACATTATGTGTTTGACTTGGGAAATGGTGCTAACCTCATCAAAGGGAGCTCAAACA
AACCACTCAACGACAATCAGTGGCACAATGTGATGATTTCAAGGGACACCAGCAATCTCCACACAGTAAA
GATCGACACAAAAATCACAACACAAATCACTGCGGGAGCCAGAAACTTAGACCTCAAGAGTGACTTGTAT
ATTGGAGGAGTGGCTAAAGAAACATACAAATCGTTGCCGAAACTGGTCCATGCTAAAGAAGGCTTTCAAG
GTTGCCTGGCATCTGTGGACTTGAATGGCAGGCTTCCAGACCTCATATCTGATGCTCTTTTCTGCAATGG
GCAAATTGAGAGAGGATGCTAACCGGGGAGCTCAATTCACTCCTCAGGTGCAGGCTGCCTATCAGAAGGT
GGTGGCTGGTGTGGCCAATGCCCTGGCTCACAAATACCACTGAGATCTTTTTCCCTCTGCCAAAAATTAT
GGGGACATCATGAAGCCCCTTGAGCATCTGACTTCTGGCTAATAAAGGAAATTTATTTTCATTGCAATAG
TGTGTTGGAATTTTTTGTGTCTCTCACTCGGAAGGACATATGGGAGGGCAAATCATTTAAAACATCAGAA
TGAGTATTTGGTTTAGAGTTTGGCAACATATGCCCATATGCTGGCTGCCATGAACAAAGGTTGGCTATAA
AGAGGTCATCAGTATATGAAACAGCCCCCTGCTGTCCATTCCTTATTCCATAGAAAAGCCTTGACTTGAG
GTTAGATTTTTTTTATATTTTGTTTTGTGTTATTTTTTTCTTTAACATCCCTAAAATTTTCCTTACATGT
TTTACTAGCCAGATTTTTCCTCCTCTCCTGACTACTCCCAGTCATAGCTGTCCCTCTTCTCTTATGGAGA
TCCCTCGACCTGCAGCCCAAGCTTGGCGTAATCATGGTCATAGCTGTTTCCTGTGTGAAATTGTTATCCG
CTCACAATTCCACACAACATACGAGCCGGAAGCATAAAGTGTAAAGCCTGGGGTGCCTAATGAGTGAGCT
AACTCACATTAATTGCGTTGCGCTCACTGCCCGCTTTCCAGTCGGGAAACCTGTCGTGCCAGCGGATCCG
CATCTCAATTAGTCAGCAACCATAGTCCCGCCCCTAACTCCGCCCATCCCGCCCCTAACTCCGCCCAGTT
CCGCCCATTCTCCGCCCCATGGCTGACTAATTTTTTTTATTTATGCAGAGGCCGAGGCCGCCTCGGCCTC
TGAGCTATTCCAGAAGTAGTGAGGAGGCTTTTTTGGAGGCCTAGGCTTTTGCAAAAAGCTAACTTGTTTA
TTGCAGCTTATAATGGTTACAAATAAAGCAATAGCATCACAAATTTCACAAATAAAGCATTTTTTTCACT
GCATTCTAGTTGTGGTTTGTCCAAACTCATCAATGTATCTTATCATGTCTGGATCCGCTGCATTAATGAA
TCGGCCAACGCGCGGGGAGAGGCGGTTTGCGTATTGGGCGCTCTTCCGCTTCCTCGCTCACTGACTCGCT
GCGCTCGGTCGTTCGGCTGCGGCGAGCGGTATCAGCTCACTCAAAGGCGGTAATACGGTTATCCACAGAA
TCAGGGGATAACGCAGGAAAGAACATGTGAGCAAAAGGCCAGCAAAAGGCCAGGAACCGTAAAAAGGCCG
CGTTGCTGGCGTTTTTCCATAGGCTCCGCCCCCCTGACGAGCATCACAAAAATCGACGCTCAAGTCAGAG
GTGGCGAAACCCGACAGGACTATAAAGATACCAGGCGTTTCCCCCTGGAAGCTCCCTCGTGCGCTCTCCT
GTTCCGACCCTGCCGCTTACCGGATACCTGTCCGCCTTTCTCCCTTCGGGAAGCGTGGCGCTTTCTCATA
GCTCACGCTGTAGGTATCTCAGTTCGGTGTAGGTCGTTCGCTCCAAGCTGGGCTGTGTGCACGAACCCCC
CGTTCAGCCCGACCGCTGCGCCTTATCCGGTAACTATCGTCTTGAGTCCAACCCGGTAAGACACGACTTA
TCGCCACTGGCAGCAGCCACTGGTAACAGGATTAGCAGAGCGAGGTATGTAGGCGGTGCTACAGAGTTCT
TGAAGTGGTGGCCTAACTACGGCTACACTAGAAGAACAGTATTTGGTATCTGCGCTCTGCTGAAGCCAGT
TACCTTCGGAAAAAGAGTTGGTAGCTCTTGATCCGGCAAACAAACCACCGCTGGTAGCGGTGGTTTTTTT
GTTTGCAAGCAGCAGATTACGCGCAGAAAAAAAGGATCTCAAGAAGATCCTTTGATCTTTTCTACGGGGT
CTGACGCTCAGTGGAACGAAAACTCACGTTAAGGGATTTTGGTCATGAGATTATCAAAAAGGATCTTCAC
CTAGATCCTTTTAAATTAAAAATGAAGTTTTAAATCAATCTAAAGTATATATGAGTAAACTTGGTCTGAC
AGTTACCAATGCTTAATCAGTGAGGCACCTATCTCAGCGATCTGTCTATTTCGTTCATCCATAGTTGCCT
GACTCCCCGTCGTGTAGATAACTACGATACGGGAGGGCTTACCATCTGGCCCCAGTGCTGCAATGATACC
GCGAGACCCACGCTCACCGGCTCCAGATTTATCAGCAATAAACCAGCCAGCCGGAAGGGCCGAGCGCAGA
AGTGGTCCTGCAACTTTATCCGCCTCCATCCAGTCTATTAATTGTTGCCGGGAAGCTAGAGTAAGTAGTT
CGCCAGTTAATAGTTTGCGCAACGTTGTTGCCATTGCTACAGGCATCGTGGTGTCACGCTCGTCGTTTGG
TATGGCTTCATTCAGCTCCGGTTCCCAACGATCAAGGCGAGTTACATGATCCCCCATGTTGTGCAAAAAA
GCGGTTAGCTCCTTCGGTCCTCCGATCGTTGTCAGAAGTAAGTTGGCCGCAGTGTTATCACTCATGGTTA
TGGCAGCACTGCATAATTCTCTTACTGTCATGCCATCCGTAAGATGCTTTTCTGTGACTGGTGAGTACTC
AACCAAGTCATTCTGAGAATAGTGTATGCGGCGACCGAGTTGCTCTTGCCCGGCGTCAATACGGGATAAT
ACCGCGCCACATAGCAGAACTTTAAAAGTGCTCATCATTGGAAAACGTTCTTCGGGGCGAAAACTCTCAA
GGATCTTACCGCTGTTGAGATCCAGTTCGATGTAACCCACTCGTGCACCCAACTGATCTTCAGCATCTTT
TACTTTCACCAGCGTTTCTGGGTGAGCAAAAACAGGAAGGCAAAATGCCGCAAAAAAGGGAATAAGGGCG
ACACGGAAATGTTGAATACTCATACTCTTCCTTTTTCAATATTATTGAAGCATTTATCAGGGTTATTGTC
TCATGAGCGGATACATATTTGAATGTATTTAGAAAAATAAACAAATAGGGGTTCCGCGCACATTTCCCCG
AAAAGTGCCACCTGGGTCGACATTGATTATTG
